>Addgene plasmid #178133 | PSEN2_Halo_C_allele | addgene full sequence | sequence record 349326 | Addgene NGS Result
GAGGCGGTTTGCGTATTGGGCGCTCTTCCGCTTCCTCGCTCACTGACTCGCTGCGCTCGGTCGTTCGGCT
GCGGCGAGCGGTATCAGCTCACTCAAAGGCGGTAATACGGTTATCCACAGAATCAGGGGATAACGCAGGA
AAGAACATGTGAGCAAAAGGCCAGCAAAAGGCCAGGAACCGTAAAAAGGCCGCGTTGCTGGCGTTTTTCC
ATAGGCTCCGCCCCCCTGACGAGCATCACAAAAATCGACGCTCAAGTCAGAGGTGGCGAAACCCGACAGG
ACTATAAAGATACCAGGCGTTTCCCCCTGGAAGCTCCCTCGTGCGCTCTCCTGTTCCGACCCTGCCGCTT
ACCGGATACCTGTCCGCCTTTCTCCCTTCGGGAAGCGTGGCGCTTTCTCATAGCTCACGCTGTAGGTATC
TCAGTTCGGTGTAGGTCGTTCGCTCCAAGCTGGGCTGTGTGCACGAACCCCCCGTTCAGCCCGACCGCTG
CGCCTTATCCGGTAACTATCGTCTTGAGTCCAACCCGGTAAGACACGACTTATCGCCACTGGCAGCAGCC
ACTGGTAACAGGATTAGCAGAGCGAGGTATGTAGGCGGTGCTACAGAGTTCTTGAAGTGGTGGCCTAACT
ACGGCTACACTAGAAGAACAGTATTTGGTATCTGCGCTCTGCTGAAGCCAGTTACCTTCGGAAAAAGAGT
TGGTAGCTCTTGATCCGGCAAACAAACCACCGCTGGTAGCGGTGGTTTTTTTGTTTGCAAGCAGCAGATT
ACGCGCAGAAAAAAAGGATCTCAAGAAGATCCTTTGATCTTTTCTACGGGGTCTGACGCTCAGTGGAACG
AAAACTCACGTTAAGGGATTTTGGTCATGAGATTATCAAAAAGGATCTTCACCTAGATCCTTTTAAATTA
AAAATGAAGTTTTAAATCAATCTAAAGTATATATGAGTAAACTTGGTCTGACAGTTACCAATGCTTAATC
AGTGAGGCACCTATCTCAGCGATCTGTCTATTTCGTTCATCCATAGTTGCCTGACTCCCCGTCGTGTAGA
TAACTACGATACGGGAGGGCTTACCATCTGGCCCCAGTGCTGCAATGATACCGCGAGATCCACGCTCACC
GGCTCCAGATTTATCAGCAATAAACCAGCCAGCCGGAAGGGCCGAGCGCAGAAGTGGTCCTGCAACTTTA
TCCGCCTCCATCCAGTCTATTAATTGTTGCCGGGAAGCTAGAGTAAGTAGTTCGCCAGTTAATAGTTTGC
GCAACGTTGTTGCCATTGCTACAGGCATCGTGGTGTCACGCTCGTCGTTTGGTATGGCTTCATTCAGCTC
CGGTTCCCAACGATCAAGGCGAGTTACATGATCCCCCATGTTGTGCAAAAAAGCGGTTAGCTCCTTCGGT
CCTCCGATCGTTGTCAGAAGTAAGTTGGCCGCAGTGTTATCACTCATGGTTATGGCAGCACTGCATAATT
CTCTTACTGTCATGCCATCCGTAAGATGCTTTTCTGTGACTGGTGAGTACTCAACCAAGTCATTCTGAGA
ATAGTGTATGCGGCGACCGAGTTGCTCTTGCCCGGCGTCAATACGGGATAATACCGCGCCACATAGCAGA
ACTTTAAAAGTGCTCATCATTGGAAAACGTTCTTCGGGGCGAAAACTCTCAAGGATCTTACCGCTGTTGA
GATCCAGTTCGATGTAACCCACTCGTGCACCCAACTGATCTTCAGCATCTTTTACTTTCACCAGCGTTTC
TGGGTGAGCAAAAACAGGAAGGCAAAATGCCGCAAAAAAGGGAATAAGGGCGACACGGAAATGTTGAATA
CTCATACTCTTCCTTTTTCAATATTATTGAAGCATTTATCAGGGTTATTGTCTCATGAGCGGATACATAT
TTGAATGTATTTAGAAAAATAAACAAATAGGGGTTCCGCGCACATTTCCCCGAAAAGTGCCACCTGACGT
CTAAGAAACCATTATTATCATGACATTAACCTATAAAAATAGGCGTATCACGAGGCCCTTTCGTCTCGCG
CGTTTCGGTGATGACGGTGAAAACCTCTGACACATGCAGCTCCCGGAGACGGTCACAGCTTGTCTGTAAG
CGGATGCCGGGAGCAGACAAGCCCGTCAGGGCGCGTCAGCGGGTGTTGGCGGGTGTCGGGGCTGGCTTAA
CTATGCGGCATCAGAGCAGATTGTACTGAGAGTGCACCATATGCGGTGTGAAATACCGCACAGATGCGTA
AGGAGAAAATACCGCATCAGGCGCCATTCGCCATTCAGGCTGCGCAACTGTTGGGAAGGGCGATCGGTGC
GGGCCTCTTCGCTATTACGCCAGCTGGCGAAAGGGGGATGTGCTGCAAGGCGATTAAGTTGGGTAACGCC
AGGGTTTTCCCAGTCACGACGTTGTAAAACGACGGCCAGTGAATTCGCTCCAGGAGTCAGGAGGCCTGCC
TTCTGGTTCACTCACTAACAGGTGAGGTGATCTAATGGGGGTGAGAACTTCTGCCCTTAACACCTCAAGA
GCTGTTGCAGGACCAGGGAAGATAATGGGGTGTCTAGCGCCGTTATCCGACTGGTCCTCGAACAAGCTCC
TGTGCCCAGGGACTAGACCATGACTCACAGCTCCTGTCCACACCAGGGATCACCACGCTCACCCTCCCCT
CCATGTCCTGCAGGGCTTGTGTCTGACCCTCCTGCTGCTTGCTGTGTTCAAGAAGGCGCTGCCCGCCCTC
CCCATCTCCATCACGTTCGGGCTCATCTTTTACTTCTCCACGGACAACCTGGTGCGGCCGTTCATGGACA
CCCTGGCCTCCCATCAGCTCTACATCGGTGGAGGAGGTTCTGGAGGCGGTGGAAGTGGTGGCGGAGGTAG
CGCCGAGATCGGCACCGGCTTTCCCTTCGATCCTCACTACGTGGAAGTGCTGGGCGAGAGAATGCACTAT
GTGGACGTGGGCCCCAGAGATGGAACCCCTGTGCTGTTTCTGCACGGCAACCCTACCAGCAGCTACGTGT
GGCGGAACATCATCCCTCACGTGGCCCCTACACACAGATGTATCGCCCCTGACCTGATCGGCATGGGCAA
GAGCGATAAGCCCGACCTGGGCTACTTCTTCGACGACCACGTGCGGTTCATGGACGCCTTTATTGAGGCC
CTCGGCCTGGAAGAGGTGGTGCTGGTTATTCACGATTGGGGCAGCGCCCTGGGATTCCACTGGGCCAAGA
GAAACCCCGAGAGAGTGAAGGGAATCGCCTTCATGGAATTCATCAGGCCCATTCCTACCTGGGACGAGTG
GCCTGAGTTCGCCAGAGAGACATTCCAGGCCTTCAGAACCACCGACGTGGGCAGAAAGCTGATCATCGAC
CAGAACGTGTTCATCGAGGGCACCCTGCCTATGGGAGTCGTCAGACCACTGACCGAGGTGGAAATGGACC
ACTACAGAGAGCCCTTTCTGAACCCCGTGGACCGGGAACCTCTTTGGAGATTCCCCAACGAGCTGCCCAT
TGCCGGCGAGCCTGCTAATATTGTGGCCCTGGTGGAAGAGTACATGGACTGGCTGCATCAGAGCCCCGTG
CCTAAGCTGCTGTTTTGGGGAACACCCGGCGTGCTGATTCCTCCTGCTGAAGCTGCCAGACTGGCCAAGA
GCCTGCCTAATTGCAAGGCCGTGGATATCGGCCCTGGCCTGAATCTGCTGCAAGAGGACAACCCCGATCT
GATCGGCTCCGAGATTGCCAGATGGCTGAGCACCCTGGAAATCAGCGGATAAGGGACATGGTGTGCCACA
GGCTGCAAGCTGCAGGGAATTTTCATTGGATGCAGTTGTATAGTTTTACACTCTAGTGCCATATATTTTT
AAGACTTTTCTTTCCTTAAAAAATAAAGTACGTGTTTACTTGGTGAGGAGGAGGCAGAACCAGCTCTTTG
GTGCCAGCTGTTTCATCACCAGACTTTGGCTCCCGCTTTGGGGAGCGCCTCGCTTCACGGACAGGAAGCA
CAGCAGGTTTATCCAGATGAACTGAGAAGGTCAGATTAGGGGGGGGAGAAGAGCATCCGGCATGAGGGCT
GAGATGCGCAAAGAGTGTGCTCGGGAGTGGCCCCTGGCACCTGGGTGCTCTGGCTGGAGAGGAAAAGCCA
GTTCCCTACGAGGAGTGTTCCCAATGCTTTGTAAGCTTGGCGTAATCATGGTCATAGCTGTTTCCTGTGT
GAAATTGTTATCCGCTCACAATTCCACACAACATACGAGCCGGAAGCATAAAGTGTAAAGCCTGGGGTGC
CTAATGAGTGAGCTAACTCACATTAATTGCGTTGCGCTCACTGCCCGCTTTCCAGTCGGGAAACCTGTCG
TGCCAGCTGCATTAATGAATCGGCCAACGCGCGGGGA
Features (pLannotate 1.2.2; 12 found; start..end, strand, type, name):
    206..794     -  rep_origin     ori: high-copy-number ColE1/pMB1/pBR322/pUC origin of replication
    965..1825    -  CDS            AmpR: β-lactamase; bla; confers resistance to ampicillin, carbenicillin, and related antibiotics
   1826..1930    -  promoter       AmpR promoter: bla
   2025..2060    +  CDS            rop (fragment): Rop protein, which maintains plasmids at low copy number; rop
   2162..2261    +  misc_feature   bom (fragment): basis of mobility region from pBR322
   2267..2424    -  CDS            lacZα (fragment): LacZα fragment of β-galactosidase; lacZ fragment
   2665..2826    +  CDS            PSEN2 (fragment): PSN2_HUMAN - Also known as AD4, PS2, PSNL2, STM2. Experimental evidence at protein level: Swiss-Prot protein existence level 1. Probable catalytic subunit of the gamma-secretase complex, an endoprotease complex that catalyzes the intramembrane cleavage of integral membrane proteins such as Notch receptors and APP (amyloid- beta precursor protein). Requires the other members of the gamma- secretase complex to have a protease activity. May play a role in intracellular signaling and gene expression or in linking chromatin to the nuclear membrane. May function in the cytoplasmic partitioning of pr
   2872..3747    +  CDS            dhaA: DHAA_PSEPV - Experimental evidence at protein level: Swiss-Prot protein existence level 1. Catalyzes hydrolytic cleavage of carbon-halogen bonds in halogenated aliphatic compounds, leading to the formation of the corresponding primary alcohols, halide ions and protons. Has a broad substrate specificity, as it is able to dehalogenate mono- and di- chlorinated and brominated alkanes (up to at least C10), and the two isomers of 1,3-dichloropropene to 3-chloroallyl alcohol; the highest activity was found with 1,2-dibromoethane, while no activity was observed with the analog 1,2-dichloroethane. Fro
   4205..4221    -  protein_bind   lac operator: The lac repressor binds to the lac operator to inhibit transcription in E. coli. This inhibition can be relieved by adding lactose or isopropyl-β-D-thiogalactopyranoside (IPTG). lac repressor encoded by lacI
   4229..4259    -  promoter       lac promoter: promoter for the E. coli lac operon
   4274..4295    -  protein_bind   CAP binding site: CAP binding activates transcription in the presence of cAMP. E. coli catabolite activator protein
   4308..23      -  CDS            lacI (fragment) (across the origin): lac repressor; lacI; The lac repressor binds to the lac operator to inhibit transcription in E. coli. This inhibition can be relieved by adding lactose or isopropyl-β-D-thiogalactopyranoside (IPTG).
