[The description below was written by a language model from this plasmid's Addgene catalogue record and pLannotate feature annotations shown in this document.]
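Description:
PSEN2_Halo_C_allele is a homology-directed repair donor plasmid built on the pUC57-BsaI-Free cloning backbone, intended for knocking a HaloTag onto the C-terminus of the endogenous human PSEN2 gene. It is a small (about 4.4 kb) bacterial plasmid with no mammalian expression elements annotated. It replicates in E. coli at high copy from a ColE1/pUC-type origin and is selected with ampicillin through the β-lactamase gene and its native promoter. The remaining backbone annotations (fragments of rop, bom, lacZα and lacI, plus the lac promoter, operator and CAP site) are vestiges of the pUC cloning region and play no role in the editing application.

The payload sits between these lac remnants. A short fragment matching the C-terminal coding region of PSEN2, the probable catalytic subunit of the γ-secretase complex that cleaves substrates such as APP and Notch, is followed after a short gap, presumably a linker, by a coding sequence annotated as the haloalkane dehalogenase dhaA. That enzyme is the parent from which HaloTag was engineered, so this feature corresponds to the tag named in the catalogue entry. Unannotated sequence on either side of these features most likely comprises the rest of the genomic homology arms, although the record does not define their boundaries.

No promoter drives the tag, so expression depends on in-frame integration at the PSEN2 locus, leaving the fusion under native regulation. The record does not state which nuclease or guide is used, or whether a selection cassette is present, and none is annotated. The tagged allele would allow covalent labelling of presenilin-2 with HaloTag ligands for imaging, pulldown or degradation studies. The depositing initiative suggests use in human iPSC models of neurodegenerative disease.
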