Addgene plasmid #178133: PSEN2_Halo_C_allele
Purpose: Donor vector for endogenous tagging of human PSEN2 at the C-terminus with halotag
Depositing lab: iPSC Neurodegenerative Disease Initiative (iNDI) & Michael Ward.
Backbone
  Vector backbone: pUC57-BsaI-Free
  Vector type: Donor vector
Growth in bacteria
  Bacterial resistance: Ampicillin, 100 μg/mL
  Growth temperature: 37°C
  Growth strain: DH5alpha
  Copy number: High Copy
Gene/Insert
  Gene/Insert name: Halotag (alt name: PSEN2)
  Species: H. sapiens (human)
  Entrez Gene: PSEN2 (a.k.a. AD3L, AD4, CMD1V, PS2, STM2)
  Cloning method: Unknown
Terms and licenses: Academic/Nonprofit Terms; Industry Terms: Not Available to Industry
How to cite: PSEN2_Halo_C_allele was a gift from iPSC Neurodegenerative Disease Initiative (iNDI) & Michael Ward (Addgene plasmid # 178133 ; http://n2t.net/addgene:178133 ; RRID:Addgene_178133)
