>Addgene plasmid #178133 | PSEN2_Halo_C_allele | depositor partial sequence | sequence record 345770 | insert
GCTCCAGGAGTCAGGAGGCCTGCCTTCTGGTTCACTCACTAACAGGTGAGGTGATCTAATGGGGGTGAGA
ACTTCTGCCCTTAACACCTCAAGAGCTGTTGCAGGACCAGGGAAGATAATGGGGTGTCTAGCGCCGTTAT
CCGACTGGTCCTCGAACAAGCTCCTGTGCCCAGGGACTAGACCATGACTCACAGCTCCTGTCCACACCAG
GGATCACCACGCTCACCCTCCCCTCCATGTCCTGCAGGGCTTGTGTCTGACCCTCCTGCTGCTTGCTGTG
TTCAAGAAGGCGCTGCCCGCCCTCCCCATCTCCATCACGTTCGGGCTCATCTTTTACTTCTCCACGGACA
ACCTGGTGCGGCCGTTCATGGACACCCTGGCCTCCCATCAGCTCTACATCGGTGGAGGAGGTTCTGGAGG
CGGTGGAAGTGGTGGCGGAGGTAGCGCCGAGATCGGCACCGGCTTTCCCTTCGATCCTCACTACGTGGAA
GTGCTGGGCGAGAGAATGCACTATGTGGACGTGGGCCCCAGAGATGGAACCCCTGTGCTGTTTCTGCACG
GCAACCCTACCAGCAGCTACGTGTGGCGGAACATCATCCCTCACGTGGCCCCTACACACAGATGTATCGC
CCCTGACCTGATCGGCATGGGCAAGAGCGATAAGCCCGACCTGGGCTACTTCTTCGACGACCACGTGCGG
TTCATGGACGCCTTTATTGAGGCCCTCGGCCTGGAAGAGGTGGTGCTGGTTATTCACGATTGGGGCAGCG
CCCTGGGATTCCACTGGGCCAAGAGAAACCCCGAGAGAGTGAAGGGAATCGCCTTCATGGAATTCATCAG
GCCCATTCCTACCTGGGACGAGTGGCCTGAGTTCGCCAGAGAGACATTCCAGGCCTTCAGAACCACCGAC
GTGGGCAGAAAGCTGATCATCGACCAGAACGTGTTCATCGAGGGCACCCTGCCTATGGGAGTCGTCAGAC
CACTGACCGAGGTGGAAATGGACCACTACAGAGAGCCCTTTCTGAACCCCGTGGACCGGGAACCTCTTTG
GAGATTCCCCAACGAGCTGCCCATTGCCGGCGAGCCTGCTAATATTGTGGCCCTGGTGGAAGAGTACATG
GACTGGCTGCATCAGAGCCCCGTGCCTAAGCTGCTGTTTTGGGGAACACCCGGCGTGCTGATTCCTCCTG
CTGAAGCTGCCAGACTGGCCAAGAGCCTGCCTAATTGCAAGGCCGTGGATATCGGCCCTGGCCTGAATCT
GCTGCAAGAGGACAACCCCGATCTGATCGGCTCCGAGATTGCCAGATGGCTGAGCACCCTGGAAATCAGC
GGATAAGGGACATGGTGTGCCACAGGCTGCAAGCTGCAGGGAATTTTCATTGGATGCAGTTGTATAGTTT
TACACTCTAGTGCCATATATTTTTAAGACTTTTCTTTCCTTAAAAAATAAAGTACGTGTTTACTTGGTGA
GGAGGAGGCAGAACCAGCTCTTTGGTGCCAGCTGTTTCATCACCAGACTTTGGCTCCCGCTTTGGGGAGC
GCCTCGCTTCACGGACAGGAAGCACAGCAGGTTTATCCAGATGAACTGAGAAGGTCAGATTAGGGGGGGG
AGAAGAGCATCCGGCATGAGGGCTGAGATGCGCAAAGAGTGTGCTCGGGAGTGGCCCCTGGCACCTGGGT
GCTCTGGCTGGAGAGGAAAAGCCAGTTCCCTACGAGGAGTGTTCCCAATGCTTTGT
